Addgene plasmid #23104: pKAR1
Purpose: (Empty Backbone) Allows expression of shRNA from U6 promoter and a rescue cDNA from a doxycycline (Tet) inducible promoter in the same plasmid
Depositing lab: Randy Poon. Depositing organization: Hong Kong University of Science and Technology. Publication: An inducible system for expression and validation of the specificity of short hairpin RNA in mammalian cells. Ma HT, On KF, Tsang YH, Poon RY. Nucleic Acids Res. 2007 . 35(4):e22. 10.1093/nar/gkl1109 PubMed 17234679.
Backbone
  Vector backbone: pUHD-P3
  Backbone size (bp): 4604
  Modifications to backbone: See associated publication for details of plasmid construction.
  Vector type: Mammalian Expression, RNAi
Growth in bacteria
  Bacterial resistance: Ampicillin, 100 μg/mL
  Growth temperature: 37°C
  Growth strain: DH5alpha
  Copy number: High Copy
Gene/Insert
  Gene/Insert name: None
  Promoter: TRE for cDNA; U6 for shRNA
  Tag / fusion protein: Flag (N terminal on insert)
  Cloning method: Restriction Enzyme; 5′ cloning site see paper (not destroyed); 3′ cloning site see paper (not destroyed)
  Sequencing primers: 5′ LNCX; 3′ EBV-rev
Terms and licenses: Academic/Nonprofit Terms; Industry Terms: Not Available to Industry
Depositor comments: This vector is designed for dual expression of a shRNA and the respective rescue cDNA to allow a one-step validation of shRNAs. The shRNA is expressed under the control of a mouse U6 RNA promoter, while the rescue cDNA is expressed under the control of a doxycycline-inducible promoter. The effects of gene knockdown by the shRNA are effectively under conditional control as cDNA expression can be regulated by the inducible promoter. The shRNA sequence must be cloned into this plasmid using BbsI and XbaI sites BEFORE cloning the cDNA, otherwise the NcoI, XhoI, EcoRI and BamHI sites will not be unique for subcloning of the cDNA. Note that the cloning of the shRNA sequence into the plasmid will replace the EGFP in this plasmid.
How to cite: pKAR1 was a gift from Randy Poon (Addgene plasmid # 23104 ; http://n2t.net/addgene:23104 ; RRID:Addgene_23104)
