[The description below was written by a language model from this plasmid's Addgene catalogue record and pLannotate feature annotations shown in this document.]
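Description:
pKAR1 is an empty mammalian expression and RNAi backbone of 4,604 bp, derived from pUHD-P3. It is designed to carry an shRNA and its matching rescue cDNA on a single plasmid. It is propagated in E. coli as a high-copy plasmid through a ColE1/pUC-type origin and selected with ampicillin via the AmpR (β-lactamase) gene and its promoter. The record and annotation show no mammalian selection marker. Short annotated fragments such as the lac promoter/operator region, T3 promoter, lacI, an SV40 large T antigen piece and a "str" match appear to be leftover vector sequence rather than functional parts.

The plasmid has two transcription units. In the first, a tetracycline response element with seven tetO copies is joined to a minimal CMV promoter to form a doxycycline-regulated promoter. It is followed by an N-terminal FLAG tag (annotated as a partial 3xFLAG match), cloning sites for the cDNA and an SV40 polyadenylation signal. Regulation of this unit requires a Tet transactivator, which is not among the annotated features and so would have to be supplied separately. In the second unit, a mouse U6 RNA polymerase III promoter sits upstream of an EGFP stuffer with its own SV40 poly(A) signal, and the hairpin replaces EGFP when it is cloned between BbsI and XbaI. The depositor notes that the shRNA must be inserted before the cDNA, because otherwise the NcoI, XhoI, EcoRI and BamHI sites intended for the cDNA are not unique.

The vector is intended for one-step validation of shRNA specificity. The shRNA is expressed from the U6 promoter, while the FLAG-tagged rescue cDNA can be switched with doxycycline, which places the knockdown phenotype under conditional control.
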