Features (pLannotate 1.2.2; 19 found; start..end, strand, type, name):
     15..285     +  protein_bind   tetracycline response element: contains seven copies of the tetracycline operator tetO tetracycline repressor TetR
    296..313     +  misc_feature   MCS (fragment): pUC18/19 multiple cloning site
    318..356     +  promoter       minimal CMV promoter: human cytomegalovirus (CMV) immediate early promoter
    458..482     +  CDS            3xFLAG (fragment): three tandem FLAG® epitope tags
    522..548     +  misc_feature   MCS (fragment): pUC18/19 multiple cloning site
    544..678     -  polyA_signal   SV40 poly(A) signal: SV40 polyadenylation signal
    701..784     -  CDS            large T antigen (fragment): large T antigen from SV40 (simian virus 40)
    778..999     -  CDS            str (fragment): STR_KLEPN - Protein inferred from homology: Swiss-Prot protein existence level 3. The aminoglycoside phosphotransferases achieve inactivation of their antibiotic substrates by phosphorylation. From Klebsiella pneumoniae.
   1016..1327    +  promoter       U6 promoter: RNA polymerase III promoter for mouse U6 snRNA (Das et al., 1988)
   1347..2063    +  CDS            EGFP: EGFP is a basic (constitutively fluorescent) green fluorescent protein published in 1996, derived from Aequorea victoria. It is reported to be a rapidly-maturing weak dimer with moderate acid sensitivity.
   2108..2242    -  polyA_signal   SV40 poly(A) signal: SV40 polyadenylation signal
   2340..2358    -  promoter       T3 promoter: promoter for bacteriophage T3 RNA polymerase
   2403..2419    -  protein_bind   lac operator: The lac repressor binds to the lac operator to inhibit transcription in E. coli. This inhibition can be relieved by adding lactose or isopropyl-β-D-thiogalactopyranoside (IPTG). lac repressor encoded by lacI
   2427..2457    -  promoter       lac promoter: promoter for the E. coli lac operon
   2472..2493    -  protein_bind   CAP binding site: CAP binding activates transcription in the presence of cAMP. E. coli catabolite activator protein
   2506..2598    -  CDS            lacI (fragment): lac repressor; lacI; The lac repressor binds to the lac operator to inhibit transcription in E. coli. This inhibition can be relieved by adding lactose or isopropyl-β-D-thiogalactopyranoside (IPTG).
   2781..3369    -  rep_origin     ori: high-copy-number ColE1/pMB1/pBR322/pUC origin of replication
   3540..4400    -  CDS            AmpR: β-lactamase; bla; confers resistance to ampicillin, carbenicillin, and related antibiotics
   4401..4505    -  promoter       AmpR promoter: bla
>Addgene plasmid #23104 | pKAR1 | depositor full sequence | sequence record 10551 | Author sequence
GTCGAGTTTACCACTCCCTATCAGTGATAGAGAAAAGTGAAAGTCGAGTTTACCACTCCCTATCAGTGAT
AGAGAAAAGTGAAAGTCGAGTTTACCACTCCCTATCAGTGATAGAGAAAAGTGAAAGTCGAGTTTACCAC
TCCCTATCAGTGATAGAGAAAAGTGAAAGTCGAGTTTACCACTCCCTATCAGTGATAGAGAAAAGTGAAA
GTCGAGTTTACCACTCCCTATCAGTGATAGAGAAAAGTGAAAGTCGAGTTTACCACTCCCTATCAGTGAT
AGAGAAAAGTGAAAGTCGAGCTCGGTACCCGGGTCGAGGTAGGCGTGTACGGTGGGAGGCCTATATAAGC
AGAGCTCGTTTAGTGAACCGTCAGATCGCCTGGAGACGCCATCCACGCTGTTTTGACCTCCATAGAAGAG
ACCGGGACCGATCCAGCCTCCGCGGGCTAGCCACAATGGACTACAAAGACGATGACGATAAAGCCATGCT
GGAAGTTCTGTTTCAGGGGCCCATGGCTCGAGAATTCGAGCTCGGTACCCGGGGATCCAGACATGATAAG
ATACATTGATGAGTTTGGACAAACCACAACTAGAATGCAGTGAAAAAAATGCTTTATTTGTGAAATTTGT
GATGCTATTGCTTTATTTGTAACCATTATAAGCTGCAATAAACAAGTTAACAACAACAATTGCATTCATT
TTATGTTTCAGGTTCAGGGGGAGGTGTGGGAGGTTTTTTAAAGCAAGTAAAACCTCTACAAATGTGGTAT
GGCTGATTATGATCCTGCAAGCCTCGTCGTCCTGGCCGGACCACGCTATCTGTGCAAGGTCCCCGGCCCC
GGACGCGCGCTCCATGAGCAGAGCGCCCGCCGCCGAGGCGAAGCTTCGGGCGGCGCCCTGCCCGTCCCAC
CAGGTCAACAGGCGGTAACCGGCCTCTTCATCGGGAATGCGCGCGACCTTCAGCATCGCCGGCATGTCCC
CCTGGCGGACGGGAAGTATCAGCTCGACCAAGCTTATCCGACGCCGCATCTCTAGGCCCGCGCCGGCCCC
CTCGCACAGACTTGTGGGAGAAGCTCGGCTACTCCCCTGCCCCGGTTAATTTGCATATAATATTTCCTAG
TAACTATAGAGGCTTAATGTGCGATAAAAGACAGATAATCTGTTCTTTTTAATACTAGCTACATTTTACA
TGATAGGCTTGGATTTCTATAAGAGATACAAATACTAAATTATTATTTTAAAAAACAGCACAAAAGGAAA
CTCACCCTAACTGTAAAGTAATTGTGTGTTTTGAGACTATAAATATCCCTTGGAGAAAAGCCTTGTTTGT
GGTCTTCGGATCCACCATGGTGAGCAAGGGCGAGGAGCTGTTCACCGGGGTGGTGCCCATCCTGGTCGAG
CTGGACGGCGACGTAAACGGCCACAAGTTCAGCGTGTCCGGCGAGGGCGAGGGCGATGCCACCTACGGCA
AGCTGACCCTGAAGTTCATCTGCACCACCGGCAAGCTGCCCGTGCCCTGGCCCACCCTCGTGACCACCCT
GACCTACGGCGTGCAGTGCTTCAGCCGCTACCCCGACCACATGAAGCAGCACGACTTCTTCAAGTCCGCC
ATGCCCGAAGGCTACGTCCAGGAGCGCACCATCTTCTTCAAGGACGACGGCAACTACAAGACCCGCGCCG
AGGTGAAGTTCGAGGGCGACACCCTGGTGAACCGCATCGAGCTGAAGGGCATCGACTTCAAGGAGGACGG
CAACATCCTGGGGCACAAGCTGGAGTACAACTACAACAGCCACAACGTCTATATCATGGCCGACAAGCAG
AAGAACGGCATCAAGGTGAACTTCAAGATCCGCCACAACATCGAGGACGGCAGCGTGCAGCTCGCCGACC
ACTACCAGCAGAACACCCCCATCGGCGACGGCCCCGTGCTGCTGCCCGACAACCACTACCTGAGCACCCA
GTCCGCCCTGAGCAAAGACCCCAACGAGAAGCGCGATCACATGGTCCTGCTGGAGTTCGTGACCGCCGCC
GGGATCACTCTCGGCATGGACGAGCTGTACAAGGGTGGAGGGAATTCAAGGCCTCTCGAGCCTCTAGATA
ATACGTAGATCCAGACATGATAAGATACATTGATGAGTTTGGACAAACCACAACTAGAATGCAGTGAAAA
AAATGCTTTATTTGTGAAATTTGTGATGCTATTGCTTTATTTGTAACCATTATAAGCTGCAATAAACAAG
TTAACAACAACAATTGCATTCATTTTATGTTTCAGGTTCAGGGGGAGGTGTGGGAGGTTTTTTAATTCTT
GCGGCCGCGGCGGTACCCAGCTTTTGTTCCCTTTAGTGAGGGTTAATTGCGCGCTTGGCGTAATCATGGT
CATAGCTGTTTCCTGTGTGAAATTGTTATCCGCTCACAATTCCACACAACATACGAGCCGGAAGCATAAA
GTGTAAAGCCTGGGGTGCCTAATGAGTGAGCTAACTCACATTAATTGCGTTGCGCTCACTGCCCGCTTTC
CAGTCGGGAAACCTGTCGTGCCAGCTGCATTAATGAATCGGCCAACGCGCGGGGAGAGGCGGTTTGCGTA
TTGGGCGCTCTTCCGCTTCCTCGCTCACTGACTCGCTGCGCTCGGTCGTTCGGCTGCGGCGAGCGGTATC
AGCTCACTCAAAGGCGGTAATACGGTTATCCACAGAATCAGGGGATAACGCAGGAAAGAACATGTGAGCA
AAAGGCCAGCAAAAGGCCAGGAACCGTAAAAAGGCCGCGTTGCTGGCGTTTTTCCATAGGCTCCGCCCCC
CTGACGAGCATCACAAAAATCGACGCTCAAGTCAGAGGTGGCGAAACCCGACAGGACTATAAAGATACCA
GGCGTTTCCCCCTGGAAGCTCCCTCGTGCGCTCTCCTGTTCCGACCCTGCCGCTTACCGGATACCTGTCC
GCCTTTCTCCCTTCGGGAAGCGTGGCGCTTTCTCAATGCTCACGCTGTAGGTATCTCAGTTCGGTGTAGG
TCGTTCGCTCCAAGCTGGGCTGTGTGCACGAACCCCCCGTTCAGCCCGACCGCTGCGCCTTATCCGGTAA
CTATCGTCTTGAGTCCAACCCGGTAAGACACGACTTATCGCCACTGGCAGCAGCCACTGGTAACAGGATT
AGCAGAGCGAGGTATGTAGGCGGTGCTACAGAGTTCTTGAAGTGGTGGCCTAACTACGGCTACACTAGAA
GGACAGTATTTGGTATCTGCGCTCTGCTGAAGCCAGTTACCTTCGGAAAAAGAGTTGGTAGCTCTTGATC
CGGCAAACAAACCACCGCTGGTAGCGGTGGTTTTTTTGTTTGCAAGCAGCAGATTACGCGCAGAAAAAAA
GGATCTCAAGAAGATCCTTTGATCTTTTCTACGGGGTCTGACGCTCAGTGGAACGAAAACTCACGTTAAG
GGATTTTGGTCATGAGATTATCAAAAAGGATCTTCACCTAGATCCTTTTAAATTAAAAATGAAGTTTTAA
ATCAATCTAAAGTATATATGAGTAAACTTGGTCTGACAGTTACCAATGCTTAATCAGTGAGGCACCTATC
TCAGCGATCTGTCTATTTCGTTCATCCATAGTTGCCTGACTCCCCGTCGTGTAGATAACTACGATACGGG
AGGGCTTACCATCTGGCCCCAGTGCTGCAATGATACCGCGAGACCCACGCTCACCGGCTCCAGATTTATC
AGCAATAAACCAGCCAGCCGGAAGGGCCGAGCGCAGAAGTGGTCCTGCAACTTTATCCGCCTCCATCCAG
TCTATTAATTGTTGCCGGGAAGCTAGAGTAAGTAGTTCGCCAGTTAATAGTTTGCGCAACGTTGTTGCCA
TTGCTACAGGCATCGTGGTGTCACGCTCGTCGTTTGGTATGGCTTCATTCAGCTCCGGTTCCCAACGATC
AAGGCGAGTTACATGATCCCCCATGTTGTGCAAAAAAGCGGTTAGCTCCTTCGGTCCTCCGATCGTTGTC
AGAAGTAAGTTGGCCGCAGTGTTATCACTCATGGTTATGGCAGCACTGCATAATTCTCTTACTGTCATGC
CATCCGTAAGATGCTTTTCTGTGACTGGTGAGTACTCAACCAAGTCATTCTGAGAATAGTGTATGCGGCG
ACCGAGTTGCTCTTGCCCGGCGTCAATACGGGATAATACCGCGCCACATAGCAGAACTTTAAAAGTGCTC
ATCATTGGAAAACGTTCTTCGGGGCGAAAACTCTCAAGGATCTTACCGCTGTTGAGATCCAGTTCGATGT
AACCCACTCGTGCACCCAACTGATCTTCAGCATCTTTTACTTTCACCAGCGTTTCTGGGTGAGCAAAAAC
AGGAAGGCAAAATGCCGCAAAAAAGGGAATAAGGGCGACACGGAAATGTTGAATACTCATACTCTTCCTT
TTTCAATATTATTGAAGCATTTATCAGGGTTATTGTCTCATGAGCGGATACATATTTGAATGTATTTAGA
AAAATAAACAAATAGGGGTTCCGCGCACATTTCCCCGAAAAGTGCCACCTGACGTCTAAGAAACCATTAT
TATCATGACATTAACCTATAAAAATAGGCGTATCACGAGGCCCTTTCGTCTTTA
