>Addgene plasmid #23104 | pKAR1 | addgene partial sequence | sequence record 35089 | 23104 with LNCX
TTTTGACCTCCATAGAAGAGACCGGGACCGATCCAGCCTCCGCGGGCTAGCCACAATGGACTACAAAGAC
GATGACGATAAAGCCATGCTGGAAGTTCTGTTTCAGGGGCCCATGGCTCGAGAATTCGAGCTCGGTACCC
GGGGATCCAGACATGATAAGATACATTGATGAGTTTGGACAAACCACAACTAGAATGCAGTGAAAAAAAT
GCTTTATTTGTGAAATTTGTGATGCTATTGCTTTATTTGTAACCATTATAAGCTGCAATAAACAAGTTAA
CAACAACAATTGCATTCATTTTATGTTTCAGGTTCAGGGGGAGGTGTGGGAGGTTTTTTAAAGCAAGTAA
AACCTCTACAAATGTGGTATGGCTGATTATGATCCTGCAAGCCTCGTCGTCCTGGCCGGACCACGCTATC
TGTGCAAG
