>Addgene plasmid #23104 | pKAR1 | addgene partial sequence | sequence record 35090 | 23104 with T3
CCGCGGCCGCAAGAATTAAAAAACCTCCCACACCTCCCCCTGAACCTGAAACATAAAATGAATGCAATTG
TTGTTGTTAACTTGTTTATTGCAGCTTATAATGGTTACAAATAAAGCAATAGCATCACAAATTTCACAAA
TAAAGCATTTTTTTCACTGCATTCTAGTTGTGGTTTGTCCAAACTCATCAATGTATCTTATCATGTCTGG
ATCTACGTATTATCTAGAGGCTCGAGAGGCCTTGAATTCCCTCCACCCTTGTACAGCTCGTCCATGCCGA
GAGTGATCCCGGCGGCGGTCACGAACTCCAGCAGGACCATGTGATCGCGCTTCTCGTTGGGGTCTTTGCT
CAGGGCGGACTGGGTGCTCAGGTAGTGGTTGTCGGGCAGCAGCACGGGGCCGTCGCCGATGGGGGTGTTC
TGCTGGTAGTGGTCGGCGAGCTGCACGCTGCCGTCCTCGATGTTGTGGCGGATCTTGAAGTTCACCTTGA
TGCCGTTCTTCTGCTTGTCGGCCATGATATAGACGTTGTGGCTGTTGTAGTTGTACTCCAGCTTGTGCCC
CAGGATGTTGCCGTCCTCCTTGAATTCGATGCCCTTCAGCTCGATGCGGTTCACCAGGGTGTCGCCCTCG
AACTTCACCTCGGCGCGGGTCTTGTAGTTGCCGTCGTCCTTGAAGAAGATGGTGCGCTCCTGGACGTAGC
CTTCGGGCATGGCGGACTTGAAGAAGTCGTGCTGCTTCATGTGGTCGGGGTAGCGGCTGAAGCACTGCAC
GCCGTAGGTCAGGGTGGTCACGAGGGTGGGCCAGGGCACGGGCAGCTTGCCGGTGGTGCAGATGAACTT
